Addgene plasmid #31064: HNF4A_P2-226
Depositing lab: Gerhart Ryffel. Depositing organization: Universitaetsklinikum Essen. Publication: A distant upstream promoter of the HNF-4alpha gene connects the transcription factors involved in maturity-onset diabetes of the young. Thomas H, Jaschkowitz K, Bulman M, Frayling TM, Mitchell SM, Roosen S, Lingott-Frieg A, Tack CJ, Ellard S, Ryffel GU, Hattersley AT. Hum Mol Genet. 2001 Sep 15. 10(19):2089-97. 10.1093/hmg/10.19.2089 PubMed 11590126.
Backbone
  Vector backbone: pGL3-basic
  Backbone manufacturer: Promega
  Backbone size w/o insert (bp): 4800
  Vector type: Mammalian Expression, Luciferase
Growth in bacteria
  Bacterial resistance: Ampicillin, 100 μg/mL
  Growth temperature: 37°C
  Growth strain: DH5alpha
  Copy number: High Copy
Gene/Insert
  Gene/Insert name: HNF4A P2 promoter
  Species: H. sapiens (human)
  Insert size (bp): 226
  Mutation: -226 to -1 of P2 HNF4A promoter
  Entrez Gene: HNF4A (a.k.a. FRTS4, HNF4, HNF4a7, HNF4a8, HNF4a9, HNF4alpha, MODY, MODY1, NR2A1, NR2A21, TCF, TCF-14, TCF14)
  Cloning method: Restriction Enzyme; 5′ cloning site XhoI (not destroyed); 3′ cloning site HindIII (not destroyed)
  Sequencing primers: 5′ n/a
Terms and licenses: Academic/Nonprofit Terms; Industry Terms: Not Available to Industry
How to cite: HNF4A_P2-226 was a gift from Gerhart Ryffel (Addgene plasmid # 31064 ; http://n2t.net/addgene:31064 ; RRID:Addgene_31064)
