[The description below was written by a language model from this plasmid's Addgene catalogue record and pLannotate feature annotations shown in this document.]
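Description:
HNF4A_P2-226 is a firefly luciferase reporter plasmid built on the promoterless pGL3-basic backbone (Promega) and used to measure promoter activity in transfected mammalian cells. It carries a 226 bp fragment of the human HNF4A gene's P2 promoter, spanning positions -226 to -1, cloned between the XhoI and HindIII sites of the polylinker, both of which remain intact. The promoter fragment itself is not annotated in the feature table, but the unannotated region just upstream of the luciferase coding sequence is consistent with its expected position. The full sequence of about 5.0 kb also agrees with the stated backbone and insert sizes.

Because pGL3-basic has no eukaryotic promoter or enhancer of its own, transcription of the luc+ (enhanced firefly luciferase) gene depends on the inserted HNF4A sequence, so light output reports the activity of this proximal P2 fragment. The luciferase transcript is terminated by the SV40 late polyadenylation signal. Upstream of the cloning site, a synthetic poly(A) signal and an RNA polymerase II transcriptional pause site from the human α2 globin gene limit read-through from spurious vector transcription, which lowers background. Propagation in E. coli relies on a high-copy ColE1/pUC-type origin with ampicillin selection through β-lactamase, and an f1 origin allows single-stranded DNA production. The short large T antigen, TcR and lacZα fragments are non-functional backbone remnants picked up by automated annotation.

The associated publication describes a distant upstream promoter of HNF4A that links transcription factors implicated in maturity-onset diabetes of the young. The name suggests that this plasmid is one defined-length P2 reporter for mapping regulatory elements and testing transcription factor responsiveness, though the record does not state this.
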