Features (pLannotate 1.2.2; 11 found; start..end, strand, type, name):
    299..1951    +  CDS            luciferase: firefly luciferase; luc+; enhanced luc+ version of the luciferase gene
   1992..2113    -  polyA_signal   SV40 poly(A) signal: SV40 polyadenylation signal
   2136..2204    -  CDS            large T antigen (fragment): large T antigen from SV40 (simian virus 40)
   2220..2352    +  CDS            TcR (fragment): tetracycline efflux protein; tet; confers resistance to tetracycline
   2532..3120    -  rep_origin     ori: high-copy-number ColE1/pMB1/pBR322/pUC origin of replication
   3291..4151    -  CDS            AmpR: β-lactamase; bla; confers resistance to ampicillin, carbenicillin, and related antibiotics
   4152..4256    -  promoter       AmpR promoter: bla
   4283..4711    +  rep_origin     f1 ori (sequence partly withheld): f1 bacteriophage origin of replication; arrow indicates direction of (+) strand synthesis
   4743..4810    -  CDS            lacZα (fragment): LacZα fragment of β-galactosidase; lacZ fragment
   4869..4917    +  polyA_signal   poly(A) signal: synthetic polyadenylation signal
   4931..5022    +  misc_feature   pause site: RNA polymerase II transcriptional pause signal from the human α2 globin gene
>Addgene plasmid #31064 | HNF4A_P2-226 | depositor full sequence | sequence record 14180 | Author sequence
GGTACCGAGCTCTTACGCGTGCTAGCCCGGGCTCGAGATGGAGACAGCAACAGTCCCCAGCCGCGGGTTC
CCTAAGTGACTGGTTACTCTTTAACGTATCCACCCACCTTGGGTGATTAGAAGAATCAATAAGATAACCG
GGCGGTGGCAGCTGGCCGCACTCACCGCCTTCCTGGTGGACGGGCTCCTGGTGGCTGTGCTGCTGCTGTG
AGCGGGCCCCTGCTCCTCCATGCCCCCAGCTCTCCGGCTGGGTGGGCTTGGCCAAGCTTGGCATTCCGGT
ACTGTTGGTAAAGCCACCATGGAAGACGCCAAAAACATAAAGAAAGGCCCGGCGCCATTCTATCCGCTGG
AAGATGGAACCGCTGGAGAGCAACTGCATAAGGCTATGAAGAGATACGCCCTGGTTCCTGGAACAATTGC
TTTTACAGATGCACATATCGAGGTGGACATCACTTACGCTGAGTACTTCGAAATGTCCGTTCGGTTGGCA
GAAGCTATGAAACGATATGGGCTGAATACAAATCACAGAATCGTCGTATGCAGTGAAAACTCTCTTCAAT
TCTTTATGCCGGTGTTGGGCGCGTTATTTATCGGAGTTGCAGTTGCGCCCGCGAACGACATTTATAATGA
ACGTGAATTGCTCAACAGTATGGGCATTTCGCAGCCTACCGTGGTGTTCGTTTCCAAAAAGGGGTTGCAA
AAAATTTTGAACGTGCAAAAAAAGCTCCCAATCATCCAAAAAATTATTATCATGGATTCTAAAACGGATT
ACCAGGGATTTCAGTCGATGTACACGTTCGTCACATCTCATCTACCTCCCGGTTTTAATGAATACGATTT
TGTGCCAGAGTCCTTCGATAGGGACAAGACAATTGCACTGATCATGAACTCCTCTGGATCTACTGGTCTG
CCTAAAGGTGTCGCTCTGCCTCATAGAACTGCCTGCGTGAGATTCTCGCATGCCAGAGATCCTATTTTTG
GCAATCAAATCATTCCGGATACTGCGATTTTAAGTGTTGTTCCATTCCATCACGGTTTTGGAATGTTTAC
TACACTCGGATATTTGATATGTGGATTTCGAGTCGTCTTAATGTATAGATTTGAAGAAGAGCTGTTTCTG
AGGAGCCTTCAGGATTACAAGATTCAAAGTGCGCTGCTGGTGCCAACCCTATTCTCCTTCTTCGCCAAAA
GCACTCTGATTGACAAATACGATTTATCTAATTTACACGAAATTGCTTCTGGTGGCGCTCCCCTCTCTAA
GGAAGTCGGGGAAGCGGTTGCCAAGAGGTTCCATCTGCCAGGTATCAGGCAAGGATATGGGCTCACTGAG
ACTACATCAGCTATTCTGATTACACCCGAGGGGGATGATAAACCGGGCGCGGTCGGTAAAGTTGTTCCAT
TTTTTGAAGCGAAGGTTGTGGATCTGGATACCGGGAAAACGCTGGGCGTTAATCAAAGAGGCGAACTGTG
TGTGAGAGGTCCTATGATTATGTCCGGTTATGTAAACAATCCGGAAGCGACCAACGCCTTGATTGACAAG
GATGGATGGCTACATTCTGGAGACATAGCTTACTGGGACGAAGACGAACACTTCTTCATCGTTGACCGCC
TGAAGTCTCTGATTAAGTACAAAGGCTATCAGGTGGCTCCCGCTGAATTGGAATCCATCTTGCTCCAACA
CCCCAACATCTTCGACGCAGGTGTCGCAGGTCTTCCCGACGATGACGCCGGTGAACTTCCCGCCGCCGTT
GTTGTTTTGGAGCACGGAAAGACGATGACGGAAAAAGAGATCGTGGATTACGTCGCCAGTCAAGTAACAA
CCGCGAAAAAGTTGCGCGGAGGAGTTGTGTTTGTGGACGAAGTACCGAAAGGTCTTACCGGAAAACTCGA
CGCAAGAAAAATCAGAGAGATCCTCATAAAGGCCAAGAAGGGCGGAAAGATCGCCGTGTAATTCTAGAGT
CGGGGCGGCCGGCCGCTTCGAGCAGACATGATAAGATACATTGATGAGTTTGGACAAACCACAACTAGAA
TGCAGTGAAAAAAATGCTTTATTTGTGAAATTTGTGATGCTATTGCTTTATTTGTAACCATTATAAGCTG
CAATAAACAAGTTAACAACAACAATTGCATTCATTTTATGTTTCAGGTTCAGGGGGAGGTGTGGGAGGTT
TTTTAAAGCAAGTAAAACCTCTACAAATGTGGTAAAATCGATAAGGATCCGTCGACCGATGCCCTTGAGA
GCCTTCAACCCAGTCAGCTCCTTCCGGTGGGCGCGGGGCATGACTATCGTCGCCGCACTTATGACTGTCT
TCTTTATCATGCAACTCGTAGGACAGGTGCCGGCAGCGCTCTTCCGCTTCCTCGCTCACTGACTCGCTGC
GCTCGGTCGTTCGGCTGCGGCGAGCGGTATCAGCTCACTCAAAGGCGGTAATACGGTTATCCACAGAATC
AGGGGATAACGCAGGAAAGAACATGTGAGCAAAAGGCCAGCAAAAGGCCAGGAACCGTAAAAAGGCCGCG
TTGCTGGCGTTTTTCCATAGGCTCCGCCCCCCTGACGAGCATCACAAAAATCGACGCTCAAGTCAGAGGT
GGCGAAACCCGACAGGACTATAAAGATACCAGGCGTTTCCCCCTGGAAGCTCCCTCGTGCGCTCTCCTGT
TCCGACCCTGCCGCTTACCGGATACCTGTCCGCCTTTCTCCCTTCGGGAAGCGTGGCGCTTTCTCATAGC
TCACGCTGTAGGTATCTCAGTTCGGTGTAGGTCGTTCGCTCCAAGCTGGGCTGTGTGCACGAACCCCCCG
TTCAGCCCGACCGCTGCGCCTTATCCGGTAACTATCGTCTTGAGTCCAACCCGGTAAGACACGACTTATC
GCCACTGGCAGCAGCCACTGGTAACAGGATTAGCAGAGCGAGGTATGTAGGCGGTGCTACAGAGTTCTTG
AAGTGGTGGCCTAACTACGGCTACACTAGAAGAACAGTATTTGGTATCTGCGCTCTGCTGAAGCCAGTTA
CCTTCGGAAAAAGAGTTGGTAGCTCTTGATCCGGCAAACAAACCACCGCTGGTAGCGGTGGTTTTTTTGT
TTGCAAGCAGCAGATTACGCGCAGAAAAAAAGGATCTCAAGAAGATCCTTTGATCTTTTCTACGGGGTCT
GACGCTCAGTGGAACGAAAACTCACGTTAAGGGATTTTGGTCATGAGATTATCAAAAAGGATCTTCACCT
AGATCCTTTTAAATTAAAAATGAAGTTTTAAATCAATCTAAAGTATATATGAGTAAACTTGGTCTGACAG
TTACCAATGCTTAATCAGTGAGGCACCTATCTCAGCGATCTGTCTATTTCGTTCATCCATAGTTGCCTGA
CTCCCCGTCGTGTAGATAACTACGATACGGGAGGGCTTACCATCTGGCCCCAGTGCTGCAATGATACCGC
GAGACCCACGCTCACCGGCTCCAGATTTATCAGCAATAAACCAGCCAGCCGGAAGGGCCGAGCGCAGAAG
TGGTCCTGCAACTTTATCCGCCTCCATCCAGTCTATTAATTGTTGCCGGGAAGCTAGAGTAAGTAGTTCG
CCAGTTAATAGTTTGCGCAACGTTGTTGCCATTGCTACAGGCATCGTGGTGTCACGCTCGTCGTTTGGTA
TGGCTTCATTCAGCTCCGGTTCCCAACGATCAAGGCGAGTTACATGATCCCCCATGTTGTGCAAAAAAGC
GGTTAGCTCCTTCGGTCCTCCGATCGTTGTCAGAAGTAAGTTGGCCGCAGTGTTATCACTCATGGTTATG
GCAGCACTGCATAATTCTCTTACTGTCATGCCATCCGTAAGATGCTTTTCTGTGACTGGTGAGTACTCAA
CCAAGTCATTCTGAGAATAGTGTATGCGGCGACCGAGTTGCTCTTGCCCGGCGTCAATACGGGATAATAC
CGCGCCACATAGCAGAACTTTAAAAGTGCTCATCATTGGAAAACGTTCTTCGGGGCGAAAACTCTCAAGG
ATCTTACCGCTGTTGAGATCCAGTTCGATGTAACCCACTCGTGCACCCAACTGATCTTCAGCATCTTTTA
CTTTCACCAGCGTTTCTGGGTGAGCAAAAACAGGAAGGCAAAATGCCGCAAAAAAGGGAATAAGGGCGAC
ACGGAAATGTTGAATACTCATACTCTTCCTTTTTCAATATTATTGAAGCATTTATCAGGGTTATTGTCTC
ATGAGCGGATACATATTTGAATGTATTTAGAAAAATAAACAAATAGGGGTTCCGCGCACATTTCCCCGAA
AAGTGCCACCTG
[124 nt withheld, positions 4283-4406]
C
[91 nt withheld, positions 4408-4498]
A
[49 nt withheld, positions 4500-4548]
CCTTTGACGTTGGAGTCCACGTTCTTT
[37 nt withheld, positions 4576-4612]
ACCCTATCTCGGTCTATTCTTTTGATTTATAAGGGATTTTGCCGATTTCGGCCTATTGGTTAAAAAATGA
GCTGATTTAACAAAAATTTAACGCGAATTTTAACAAAATATTAACGCTTACAATTTGCCATTCGCCATTC
AGGCTGCGCAACTGTTGGGAAGGGCGATCGGTGCGGGCCTCTTCGCTATTACGCCAGCCCAAGCTACCAT
GATAAGTAAGTAATATTAAGGTACGGGAGGTACTTGGAGCGGCCGCAATAAAATATCTTTATTTTCATTA
CATCTGTGTGTTGGTTTTTTGTGTGAATCGATAGTACTAACATACGCTCTCCATCAAAACAAAACGAAAC
AAAACAAACTAGCAAAATAGGCTGTCCCCAGTGCAAGTGCAGGTGCCAGAACATTTCTCTATCGATA
