>Addgene plasmid #31064 | HNF4A_P2-226 | addgene partial sequence | sequence record 37016 | LucNRev 5'-CCTTATGCAGTTGCTCTCC-3'
GGCGCCGGGCCTTTCTTTATGTTTTTGGCGTCTTCCATGGTGGCTTTACCAACAGTACCGGAATGCCAAG
CTTGGGCCAAGCCCACCCAGCCGGAGAGCTGGGGGCATGGAGGAGCAGGGGCCCGCTCACAGCAGCAGCA
CAGCCACCAGGAGCCCGTCCACCAGGAAGGCGGTGAGTGCGGCCAGCTGCCACCGCCCGGTTATCTTATT
GATTCTTCTAATCACCCAAGGTGGGTGGATACGTTAAAGAGTAACCAGTCACTTAGGGAACCCGCGGCTG
GGGACTGTTGCTGTCTCCATCCGCTCGAGCCCGGGCTAGCACGCGTAAGAGCTCGGTACCTATCGATAGA
GAAATGTTCTGGCACCTGCACTTGCACTGGGGACAGCCTATTTTGCTAGTTTGTTTTGTTTCGTTTTGTT
TTGATGGAGAGCGTATGTTAGTACTATCGATTCACACAAAAAACCAACACACAGATGTAATGAAAATAAA
GATATTTTATTGCGGCCGCTCCAAGTACCTCCCGTACCTTAATATTACTTACTTATCATGGTAGCTTGGG
CTGGCGTAATAGCGAAGAGGCCCGCACCGATCGCCCTTCCCAACAGTTGCGCAGCCTGAATGGCGAATGG
CAAATTGTAAGCGTTAATATTTTGTTAAAATTCGCGTTAAATTTTTGTTAAATCAGCTCATTTTTTAACC
AATAGGCCGAAATCGGCAAAATCCCTTATAAATCAAAAGAATAGACCGAGATAGGGT
[37 nt withheld, positions 758-794]
AAAGAACGTGGACTCCAACGTCAAAGG
[39 nt withheld, positions 822-860]
